Addgene plasmid #27108: pGEX6-Smad3 EPSM A204S
Depositing lab: Joan Massague. Depositing organization: Memorial Sloan-Kettering Cancer Center. Publication: Ubiquitin ligase Nedd4L targets activated Smad2/3 to limit TGF-beta signaling. Gao S, Alarcon C, Sapkota G, Rahman S, Chen PY, Goerner N, Macias MJ, Erdjument-Bromage H, Tempst P, Massague J. Mol Cell. 2009 Nov 13. 36(3):457-68. 10.1016/j.molcel.2009.09.043 PubMed 19917253.
Backbone
  Vector backbone: pGEX-6P
  Backbone manufacturer: Amersham
  Backbone size w/o insert (bp): 4900
  Vector type: Bacterial Expression
Growth in bacteria
  Bacterial resistance: Ampicillin, 100 μg/mL
  Growth temperature: 37°C
  Growth strain: DH5alpha
  Copy number: High Copy
Gene/Insert
  Gene/Insert name: Smad3
  Species: H. sapiens (human)
  Insert size (bp): 1300
  Mutation: T179V S204A S208A S213A; A204S
  Entrez Gene: SMAD3 (a.k.a. HSPC193, HsT17436, JV15-2, LDS1C, LDS3, MADH3, hMAD-3, hSMAD3, mad3)
  Tag / fusion protein: GST (N terminal on insert)
  Cloning method: Restriction Enzyme; 5′ cloning site EcoRI (not destroyed); 3′ cloning site NotI (not destroyed)
  Sequencing primers: 5′ pGEX-5; 3′ pGEX-3
Terms and licenses: Academic/Nonprofit Terms; Industry Terms: Not Available to Industry
Depositor comments: A204 was mutated back to the wild type residue in EPSM construct
How to cite: pGEX6-Smad3 EPSM A204S was a gift from Joan Massague (Addgene plasmid # 27108 ; http://n2t.net/addgene:27108 ; RRID:Addgene_27108)
