[The description below was written by a language model from this plasmid's Addgene catalogue record.]
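Description:
pGEX6-Smad3 EPSM A204S is a bacterial expression plasmid built on the pGEX-6P backbone (about 4.9 kb without insert), designed to produce human Smad3 as a fusion with glutathione S-transferase at its N terminus. It is maintained at high copy in E. coli under ampicillin selection. No feature table accompanies the record, so the promoter and other backbone elements are not listed. pGEX-6P vectors generally drive the GST fusion from an IPTG-inducible tac promoter, carry lacI for repression, and place a PreScission protease site between GST and the cloned protein so the tag can be removed after glutathione-affinity purification.

The insert, roughly 1.3 kb, is the SMAD3 coding sequence cloned between EcoRI and NotI sites, both of which were preserved. It derives from the "EPSM" mutant, in which four phosphorylatable residues are replaced with non-phosphorylatable ones (T179V, S204A, S208A and S213A). In this version, position 204 has been reverted from alanine to the wild-type serine, as the depositor notes. The resulting protein therefore retains T179V, S208A and S213A and has S204 as the only restored residue of the four. Add-back mutants of this kind let the contribution of a single phosphorylation site be assessed in isolation.

The record does not state a specific application. A purified GST fusion of this type would be suited to in vitro kinase or binding assays, and the associated publication concerns the targeting of activated Smad2/3 by the ubiquitin ligase Nedd4L to limit TGF-beta signalling.
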