>Addgene plasmid #27108 | pGEX6-Smad3 EPSM A204S | addgene partial sequence | sequence record 33387 | 27108 with pGEX-5
AATCGGATCTGGAGTTCTGTTCCAGGGGCCCCTGGGATCCCCGGAATTCTCGTCCATCCTGCCTTTCACT
CCCCCGATCGTGAAGCGCCTGCTGGGCTGGAAGAAGGGCGAGCAGAACGGGCAGGAGGAGAAATGGTGCG
AGAAGGCGGTCAAGAGCCTGGTCAAGAAACTCAAGAAGACGGGGCAGCTGGACGAGCTGGAGAAGGCCAT
CACCACGCAGAACGTCAACACCAAGTGCATCACCATCCCCAGGTCCCTGGATGGCCGGTTGCAGGTGTCC
CATCGGAAGGGGCTCCCTCATGTCATCTACTGCCGCCTGTGGCGATGGCCAGACCTGCACAGCCACCACG
AGCTGCGGGCCATGGAGCTGTGTGAGTTCGCCTTCAATATGAAGAAGGACGAGGTCTGCGTGAATCCCTA
CCACTACCAGAGAGTAGAGACACCAGTTCTACCTCCTGTGTTGGTGCCACGCCACACAGAGATCCCGGCC
GAGTTCCCCCCACTGGACGACTACAGCCATTCCATCCCCGAAAACACTAACTTCCCCGCAGGCATCGAGC
CCCAGAGCAATATTCCAGAGGTCCCTCCCCCTGGCTACCTGAGTGAAGATGGAGAAACCAGTGACCACCA
GATGAACCACAGCATGGACGCAGGTTCTCCAAACCTAGCCCCGAATCCGATGGCCCCAGCACATAATAAC
TTGGACCTGCAGCCAGTTACCTACTGCGAGCCGGCCTTCTGGTGCTCCATCTCCTACTACGAGCTGAACC
AGCGCGTCGGGGAGACATTCCACGCCTCGCAGCCATCCATGACTGTGGATGGCTTCACCGACCCCTCCAA
TTCGGAGCGCTTCTGCCTAGGGCTGCTCTCCAATGT
